Addgene plasmid #153929: pGBW-m4046632
Purpose: Yeast expression plasmid for SARS-CoV-2 nsp3
Depositing lab: Ginkgo Bioworks & Benjie Chen. Depositing organization: Ginkgo Bioworks.
Backbone
  Vector backbone: AmpR; 2u URA3
  Backbone size w/o insert (bp): 4078
  Vector type: Yeast Expression
  Selectable markers: URA3
Growth in bacteria
  Bacterial resistance: Ampicillin, 100 μg/mL
  Growth temperature: 37°C
  Growth strain: DH5alpha
  Copy number: High Copy
Gene/Insert
  Gene/Insert name: SARS-CoV-2 nsp3
  Species: Severe acute respiratory syndrome coronavirus 2
  Insert size (bp): 5834
  Mutation: wt
  Entrez Gene: ORF1ab (a.k.a. GU280_gp01)
  Promoter: pTEF1
  Cloning method: Unknown
Resource information
  A portion of this plasmid was derived from a plasmid made by: GinkgoBioworks
Depositor comments: NCBI reference sequence: YP_009725299.1. Created by gene synthesis with Not1 site.
How to cite: pGBW-m4046632 was a gift from Ginkgo Bioworks & Benjie Chen (Addgene plasmid # 153929 ; http://n2t.net/addgene:153929 ; RRID:Addgene_153929)
