[The description below was written by a language model from this plasmid's Addgene catalogue record and pLannotate feature annotations shown in this document.]
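Description:
pGBW-m4046632 is a yeast expression plasmid built to produce the SARS-CoV-2 non-structural protein 3 (nsp3) in Saccharomyces cerevisiae. It is an E. coli–yeast shuttle vector. In bacteria it replicates from a high-copy ColE1/pUC-type origin and is selected with ampicillin through a β-lactamase gene. The annotation places this gene downstream of a cat promoter, and a short rop-matching segment is annotated directly adjacent to it. In yeast the plasmid is maintained episomally at multiple copies by the 2μ origin and selected by uracil prototrophy through URA3, a marker that can also be counterselected with 5-fluoroorotic acid. Short bacterial terminators (T3Te, T7Te, tonB) flank the origin and resistance modules, presumably insulating them from transcriptional read-through.

The payload is a wild-type nsp3 coding sequence of roughly 5.8 kb, made by gene synthesis and corresponding to the nsp3 segment of the viral ORF1ab polyprotein. It sits between the constitutive S. cerevisiae TEF1 promoter and a CYC1 terminator fragment. The automated annotation identifies this open reading frame as a fragment of the SARS-CoV-2 replicase polyprotein 1a. The functional text attached to that hit concerns nsp10, which reflects the generic polyprotein database entry rather than the insert itself. No epitope tags, reporters or recombinase sites are annotated or recorded. The sequenced record is 10,558 nt, somewhat larger than the sum of the listed backbone and insert sizes. The record states no application beyond yeast expression of nsp3, a large multidomain component of the coronavirus replication machinery.
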