Features (pLannotate 1.2.2; 13 found; start..end, strand, type, name):
    992..1021    +  terminator     T3Te terminator: phage T3 early transcription terminator
   1043..1630    +  rep_origin     ori: high-copy-number ColE1/pMB1/pBR322/pUC origin of replication
   1642..1669    -  terminator     T7Te terminator: phage T7 early transcription terminator
   1693..1884    -  CDS            rop: Rop protein, which maintains plasmids at low copy number; rop
   1885..2745    -  CDS            AmpR: β-lactamase; bla; confers resistance to ampicillin, carbenicillin, and related antibiotics
   2746..2848    -  promoter       cat promoter: promoter of the E. coli cat gene encoding chloramphenicol acetyltransferase
   2849..2880    -  terminator     tonB terminator: bidirectional E. coli tonB-P14 transcription terminator
   2932..3339    +  promoter       TEF1 promoter: S. cerevisiae TEF1; promoter for EF-1α
   3329..9190    +  CDS            R1A_SARS2 (fragment) (sequence partly withheld): Experimental evidence at protein level: Swiss-Prot protein existence level 1. [Non-structural protein 10]: Plays a pivotal role in viral transcription by stimulating both nsp14 3'-5' exoribonuclease and nsp16 2'-O-methyltransferase activities. Therefore plays an essential role in viral mRNAs cap methylation. From Severe acute respiratory syndrome coronavirus 2 (2019-nCoV) (SARS-CoV-2).
   9219..9391    +  terminator     CYC1 terminator (fragment): S. cerevisiae CYC1; transcription terminator for CYC1
   9427..9603    +  promoter       URA3 promoter (fragment): S. cerevisiae URA3
   9604..10407   +  CDS            URA3: orotidine-5'-phosphate decarboxylase, required for uracil biosynthesis; S. cerevisiae URA3; yeast auxotrophic marker, counterselectable with 5-fluoroorotic acid (5-FOA)
  10490..914     -  rep_origin     2μ ori (across the origin): yeast 2μ plasmid origin of replication
>Addgene plasmid #153929 | pGBW-m4046632 | addgene full sequence | sequence record 300493 | Ginkgo NGS Result
AATCTGAGCTGCATTTTTACAGAACAGAAATGCAACGCGAAAGCGCTATTTTACCAACGAAGAATCTGTG
CTTCATTTTTGTAAAACAAAAATGCAACGCGAGAGCGCTAATTTTTCAAACAAAGAATCTGAGCTGCATT
TTTACAGAACAGAAATGCAACGCGAGAGCGCTATTTTACCAACAAAGAATCTATACTTCTTTTTTGTTCT
ACAAAAATGCATCCCGAGAGCGCTATTTTTCTAACAAAGCATCTTAGATTACTTTTTTTCTCCTTTGTGC
GCTCTATAATGCAGTCTCTTGATAACTTTTTGCACTGTAGGTCCGTTAAGGTTAGAAGAAGGCTACTTTG
GTGTCTATTTTCTCTTCCATAAAAAAAGCCTGACTCCACTTCCCGCGTTTACTGATTACTAGCGAAGCTG
CGGGTGCATTTTTTCAAGATAAAGGCATCCCCGATTATATTCTATACCGATGTGGATTGCGCATACTTTG
TGAACAGAAAGTGATAGCGTTGATGATTCTTCATTGGTCAGAAAATTATGAACGGTTTCTTCTATTTTGT
CTCTATATACTACGTATAGGAAATGTTTACATTTTCGTATTGTTTTCGATTCACTCTATGAATAGTTCTT
ACTACAATTTTTTTGTCTAAAGAGTAATACTAGAGATAAACATAAAAAATGTAGAGGTCGAGTTTAGATG
CAAGTTCAAGGAGCGAAAGGTGGATGGGTAGGTTATATAGGGATATAGCACAGAGATATATAGCAAAGAG
ATACTTTTGAGCAATGTTTGTGGAAGCGGTATTCGCAATATTTTAGTAGCTCGTTACAGTCCGGTGCGTT
TTTGGTTTTTTGAAAGTGCGTCATCAGAGCGCTTTTGGTTTTCAAAAGCGCTCTGAAGTTCCTATACTTT
CTAGCTAGAGAATAGGAACTTCCCGAGCGGCCGCGTGTTACAAGCTTGACTCCAGCGTAACTGGACTGCA
ATCAACTCACTGGCTCACCTTCACGGGTGGGCCTTTCTTCGGTAGAAAATCAAAGGATCTTCTTGAGATC
CTTTTTTTCTGCGCGTAATCTGCTGCTTGCAAACAAAAAAACCACCGCTACCAGCGGTGGTTTGTTTGCC
GGATCAAGAGCTACCAACTCTTTTTCCGAGGTAACTGGCTTCAGCAGAGCGCAGATACCAAATACTGTTC
TTCTAGTGTAGCCGTAGTTAGGCCACCACTTCAAGAACTCTGTAGCACCGCCTACATACCTCGCTCTGCT
AATCCTGTTACCAGTGGCTGCTGCCAGTGGCGATAAGTCGTGTCTTACCGGGTTGGACTCAAGACGATAG
TTACCGGATAAGGCGCAGCGGTCGGGCTGAACGGGGGGTTCGTGCACACAGCCCAGCTTGGAGCGAACGA
CCTACACCGAACTGAGATACCTACAGCGTGAGCTATGAGAAAGCGCCACGCTTCCCGAAGGGAGAAAGGC
GGACAGGTATCCGGTAAGCGGCAGGGTCGGAACAGGAGAGCGCACGAGGGAGCTTCCAGGGGTAAACGCC
TGGTATCTTTATAGTCCTGTCGGGTTTCGCCACCTCTGACTTGAGCATCGATTTTTGTGATGCTCGTCAG
GGGGGCGGAGCCTATGGAAAAACGCCAGCAACGCAGAAAGGCCCACCCGAAGGTGAGCCAGGTGATTACA
TTTGGGCCCTCATCAGAGGTTTTCACCGTCATCACCGAAACGCGCGAGGCAGCTGCGGTAAAGCTCATCA
GCGTGGTCGTGAAGCGATTCACAGATGTCTGCCTGTTCATCCGCGTCCAGCTCGTTGAGTTTCTCCAGAA
GCGTTAATGTCTGGCTTCTGATAAAGCGGGCCATGTTAAGGGCGGTTTTTTCCTGTTTGGTCACTTACCA
ATGCTTAATCAGTGAGGCACCTATCTCAGCGATCTGTCTATTTCGTTCATCCATAGTTGCCTGACTCCCC
GTCGTGTAGATAACTACGATGCGGGAGGGCTTACCATCTGGCCCCAGTGCTGCAATGATACCGCGAGACC
CACGCTCACCGGCTCCAGATTTATCAGCAATAAACCAGCCAGCCGGGAGGGCCGAGCGCAGAAGTGATCC
TGCAACTTTATCCGCCTCCATCCAGTCTATTAATTGTTGCCGGGAAGCTAGAGTAAGTAGTTCGCCAGTT
AATAGTTTGCGCAACGTTGTTGCCATTGCTACAGGCATCGTGGTGTCACGCTCGTCGTTTGGTATGGCTT
CATTCAGCTCCGGTTCCCAACGATCAAGGCGAGTTACATGATCCCCCATGTTGTGCAAAAAAGCGGTTAG
CTCCTTCGGTCCTCCGATCGTTGCCAGAAGTAAGTTGGCCGCAGTGTTATCACTCATGGTTATGGCAGCA
CTGCATAATTCTCTTACTGTCATGCCATCCGTGAGATGCTTTTCTGTGACTGGTGAGTACTCAACCAAGT
CATTCTGAGAATAGTGTATGCGGCGACCGAGTTGCTCTTGCCCGGCGTCAATACGGGATAATACCGCGCC
ACATAGCAGAACTTTAAAAGTGCTCATCATTGGAAAACGTTCTTCGGGGCGTAAACTCTCAAGGATCTTA
CCGCTGTTGAGATCCAGTTCGATGTAACCCACTCGTGCACCCAACTGATCTTCAGCATCTTTTACTTTCA
CCAGCGTTTCTGGGTGAGCAAAAACAGGAAGGCAAAATGCCGCAAAAAAGGGAATAAGGGCGACACGGAA
ATGTTGAATACTCATTTTAGCTTCCTTAGCTCCTGAAAATCTCGATAACTCAAAAAATACGCCCGGTAGT
GATCTTATTTCATTATGGTGAAAGTTGGAACCTCTTACGTGCCGATCAAGTCAAAAGCCTCCGGTCGGAG
GCTTTTGACTTTCTGCTATGGAGGTCAGGTATGATTTAAATGGTCAGTTAGAGCGGCCGCCCCACACACC
ATAGCTTCAAAATGTTTCTACTCCTTTTTTACTCTTCCAGATTTTCTCGGACTCCGCGCATCGCCGTACC
ACTTCAAAACACCCAAGCACAGCATACTAAATTTCCCCTCTTTCTTCCTCTAGGGTGTCGTTAATTACCC
GTACTAAAGGTTTGGAAAAGAAAAAAGAGACCGCCTCGTTTCTTTTTCTTCGTCGAAAAAGGCAATAAAA
ATTTTTATCACGTTTCTTTTTCTTGAAAATTTTTTTTTTTGATTTTTTTCTCTTTCGATGACCTCCCATT
GATATTTAAGTTAATAAACGGTCTTCAATTTCTCAAGTTTCAGTTTCATTTTTCTTGTTCTATTACAACT
TTTTTTACTTCTTGCTCATTAGAAAGAAAGCATAGCAATCTAATCTAAGTTTTAATTACAAAATGGCCCC
CACTAAGGTCACATTCGGGGATGACACCGTGATAGAGGTTCAGGGTTACAAATCCGTTAACATCACTTTT
GAATTAGATGAAAGAATTGACAAGGTATTGAATGAAAAGTGCTCAGCATATACCGTTGAACTGGGTACGG
AGGTCAACGAATTTGCTTGTGTCGTTGCGGATGCTGTTATCAAAACTTTGCAACCTGTGTCTGAACTTCT
AACCCCATTAGGAATTGACTTGGATGAATGGTCTATGGCTACTTACTATCTATTCGATGAAAGTGGTGAG
TTCAAGTTGGCTTCCCACATGTACTGTTCGTTCTACCCACCAGACGAAGACGAAGAAGAAGGCGACTGTG
AAGAAGAAGAGTTTGAACCAAGCACCCAATATGAATACGGTACGGAAGATGATTACCAAGGTAAGCCATT
GGAATTTGGTGCCACTTCTGCTGCATTGCAACCTGAAGAAGAGCAAGAAGAAGATTGGTTAGACGATGAC
TCTCAGCAAACAGTCGGTCAACAAGACGGTTCCGAGGATAATCAAACTACCACCATTCAAACAATCGTTG
AGGTACAACCACAACTTGAAATGGAATTGACTCCAGTCGTTCAGACCATAGAA
[501 nt withheld, positions 3974-4474]
GAAATGAAGTCAGAAAAGCAAGTTGAACAGAAAATCGCGGAAATCCCTAAGGAAGAAGTAAAGCCGTTTA
TAACCGAATCGAAGCCCTCTGTTGAGCAAAGAAAGCAAGATGACAAAAAGATTAAAGCTTGTGTTGAGGA
AGTAACAACTACATTAGAGGAAACTAAGTTTCTCACGGAAAATCTATTGTTGTACATAGATATCAATGGT
AACTTGCACCCAGACTCCGCTACTTTGGTCAGCGATATCGACATTACATTCTTGAAGAAGGACGCTCCAT
ATATTGTGGGTGACGTTGTCCAAGAAGGTGTTTTAACTGCTGTTGTCATCCCAACTAAGAAGGCAGGGGG
TACCACGGAGATGCTAGCTAAGGCCTTGCGTAAAGTCCCGACTGATAATTATATTACCACCTACCCTGGT
CAGGGTCTAAACGGTTACACGGTTGAAGAAGCTAAAACTGTTCTAAAAAAGTGTAAGTCTGCTTTTTACA
TATTGCCATCAATTATTTCCAACGAAAAGCAAGAAATATTGGGTACCGTATCTTGGAATTTGAGAGAAAT
GTTAGCTCATGCTGAGGAAACTAGAAAGTTGATGCCTGTCTGCGTTGAAACTAAAGCTATCGTCAGCACG
ATCCAAAGAAAATACAAGGGTATTAAAATCCAAGAAGGCGTTGTGGACTATGGAGCCCGTTTCTATTTCT
ACACTTCGAAGACCACCGTCGCTTCGTTGATCAACACCTTGAACGATCTCAACGAGACACTTGTTACTAT
GCCACTCGGCTATGTAACTCACGGTCTTAACTTGGAAGAAGCTGCGAGATACATGCGCTCTCTGAAAGTT
CCTGCCACAGTCTCCGTATCTTCACCAGACGCTGTTACAGCCTATAATGGATACTTGACTTCTTCATCAA
AAACCCCAGAAGAACATTTCATCGAAACTATCTCTCTAGCTGGTAGTTACAAGGATTGGTCTTACTCCGG
TCAATCCACACAACTAGGTATAGAGTTTCTGAAGAGAGGTGACAAGAGTGTTTACTACACCAGCAATCCA
ACGACCTTTCATTTAGATGGTGAAGTCATTACGTTCGATAACTTGAAGACTTTGTTGAGTTTGCGGGAAG
TCCGAACTATCAAGGTTTTCACTACCGTTGATAACATTAACCTCCACACCCAAGTTGTTGATATGTCTAT
GACTTATGGTCAACAGTTCGGTCCGACATATTTGGATGGTGCTGACGTTACTAAAATTAAGCCACACAAC
TCCCACGAAGGGAAGACATTCTACGTGCTTCCAAATGACGACACTTTACGAGTCGAAGCCTTTGAGTACT
ACCATACCACGGACCCATCTTTCCTTGGTAGATACATGTCCGCTCTGAATCACACTAAAAAGTGGAAATA
CCCACAAGTTAACGGTTTGACTTCTATTAAGTGGGCCGATAATAACTGTTACTTGGCTACCGCCTTATTG
ACTTTGCAACAGATAGAACTCAAGTTTAATCCTCCCGCTCTACAAGATGCATATTATAGAGCTAGAGCAG
GCGAAGCGGCTAATTTCTGTGCTTTAATTTTGGCTTACTGTAACAAGACCGTAGGTGAATTGGGGGATGT
CAGAGAGACTATGTCCTATCTTTTCCAGCACGCAAACTTGGATTCATGTAAGAGAGTGTTAAATGTAGTC
TGCAAGACCTGCGGTCAACAACAAACTACCTTAAAGGGTGTTGAAGCCGTTATGTACATGGGTACACTTT
CTTACGAACAATTTAAGAAGGGTGTCCAAATCCCATGTACTTGTGGTAAGCAAGCCACTAAATACTTGGT
CCAGCAAGAAAGCCCTTTCGTTATGATGAGCGCCCCACCAGCTCAATACGAGCTGAAGCATGGAACTTTC
ACCTGTGCTTCTGAATATACCGGTAACTACCAATGCGGTCACTACAAGCATATTACTAGCAAAGAAACTT
TGTACTGTATCGATGGTGCCTTGTTGACTAAGTCCTCAGAATATAAGGGCCCAATTACTGACGTGTTTTA
CAAAGAGAATAGTTACACTACCACAATTAAGCCAGTAACATACAAACTGGATGGTGTTGTGTGTACCGAG
ATCGACCCTAAGTTAGATAACTATTACAAGAAGGACAACTCTTACTTTACCGAACAACCGATCGACCTAG
TCCCAAATCAGCCATATCCAAATGCTTCTTTTGATAACTTCAAGTTCGTTTGTGATAACATAAAATTCGC
CGACGATTTAAACCAATTGACCGGTTACAAAAAGCCGGCTTCAAGAGAGTTGAAAGTCACTTTCTTCCCA
GATTTAAATGGCGATGTCGTTGCTATTGACTATAAGCACTACACTCCATCTTTCAAGAAGGGCGCCAAGT
TGCTACACAAGCCAATTGTCTGGCACGTTAACAACGCTACCAACAAGGCTACGTATAAGCCTAATACCTG
GTGTATCAGATGTCTATGGTCCACCAAACCAGTTGAAACGAGTAACTCTTTTGACGTTCTGAAATCAGAA
GATGCCCAAGGGATGGATAACTTAGCATGTGAAGACTTGAAACCTGTTTCAGAAGAAGTTGTGGAAAATC
CAACTATTCAGAAGGACGTGTTGGAATGCAACGTGAAAACAACTGAAGTAGTTGGTGATATAATCCTGAA
GCCAGCTAACAACTCACTGAAGATTACCGAAGAAGTCGGTCACACCGACTTGATGGCAGCCTACGTTGAT
AACTCTTCCCTCACGATCAAAAAGCCAAATGAATTGTCTCGTGTACTCGGGCTAAAGACCCTAGCTACCC
ATGGTCTAGCGGCTGTCAACTCCGTGCCGTGGGACACCATCGCTAACTACGCTAAGCCTTTTTTGAATAA
GGTCGTTAGCACCACGACAAATATAGTTACTAGATGTTTGAACAGAGTGTGTACCAATTACATGCCTTAT
TTCTTTACTCTATTGCTGCAATTGTGCACTTTCACTCGCTCTACAAACTCCAGAATTAAAGCATCTATGC
CAACCACCATCGCCAAGAACACGGTTAAGTCAGTAGGTAAGTTCTGCTTAGAGGCAAGCTTTAACTATTT
GAAGTCTCCAAACTTCTCTAAGTTGATCAATATTATTATCTGGTTTTTACTTTTGAGCGTTTGTTTGGGT
TCCTTGATCTACTCAACGGCTGCTTTGGGTGTCTTGATGTCTAACTTGGGTATGCCGAGTTACTGTACTG
GTTATAGAGAAGGTTATTTGAACTCAACAAACGTTACTATTGCTACGTACTGCACCGGTTCCATTCCATG
TTCTGTTTGTTTATCCGGTTTAGACTCGTTGGACACTTACCCATCTTTAGAAACCATCCAAATTACCATT
TCCTCTTTCAAGTGGGATTTGACAGCTTTCGGTCTTGTCGCTGAATGGTTTTTGGCCTATATATTGTTTA
CTCGTTTCTTCTACGTCTTAGGCTTGGCCGCTATCATGCAGTTGTTTTTCTCTTATTTTGCAGTCCATTT
TATCTCAAATTCGTGGTTGATGTGGTTGATTATTAATCTCGTTCAAATGGCTCCAATTTCGGCAATGGTT
AGGATGTACATTTTCTTTGCTTCATTCTATTATGTATGGAAATCTTACGTCCATGTGGTTGATGGTTGTA
ACTCCTCGACCTGTATGATGTGTTACAAGAGAAATAGAGCGACTAGGGTTGAGTGCACAACTATCGTTAA
CGGTGTCAGACGTTCTTTCTACGTATACGCTAACGGTGGTAAGGGCTTTTGTAAACTCCATAACTGGAAT
TGTGTTAATTGTGATACCTTTTGCGCTGGTTCTACCTTTATTAGTGATGAAGTAGCCAGAGACTTAAGTC
TCCAATTCAAACGGCCAATCAACCCAACTGATCAATCCTCTTATATTGTCGATAGTGTCACCGTTAAGAA
CGGTAGTATCCACTTATACTTCGATAAGGCCGGTCAAAAGACATACGAAAGACACTCATTGTCCCACTTT
GTTAATTTAGACAATTTGAGAGCTAATAATACTAAGGGGTCTTTACCCATCAACGTCATAGTCTTCGATG
GTAAGTCTAAATGTGAAGAATCCTCCGCTAAGTCTGCGTCAGTTTACTACTCTCAATTGATGTGCCAACC
CATCCTACTTCTGGATCAAGCTTTGGTATCTGACGTTGGTGACTCTGCCGAGGTTGCTGTTAAGATGTTC
GATGCTTACGTTAACACATTTTCATCAACTTTCAACGTGCCAATGGAAAAGCTGAAGACTTTGGTGGCTA
CCGCTGAAGCAGAATTGGCTAAGAATGTTTCTTTGGATAACGTTTTAAGTACGTTCATTTCCGCAGCTCG
TCAGGGTTTCGTCGACTCTGACGTAGAAACCAAAGACGTCGTCGAATGTTTGAAGCTCTCTCATCAATCC
GATATTGAAGTCACTGGTGACTCCTGTAATAACTACATGCTGACGTATAACAAAGTGGAAAACATGACTC
CTAGAGATTTGGGAGCGTGCATCGACTGTTCTGCTAGACACATAAACGCTCAAGTTGCAAAATCCCATAA
TATTGCTTTGATCTGGAACGTTAAAGATTTCATGTCACTATCCGAGCAACTTAGGAAACAAATCCGGTCT
GCGGCAAAGAAAAATAACCTTCCATTCAAATTAACATGTGCAACAACTAGACAAGTTGTGAACGTTGTTA
CTACTAAGATCGCTCTGAAGGGTGGTTAAACAGGCCCCTTTTCCTTTGTCGATATCATGTAATTAGTTAT
GTCACGCTTACATTCACGCCCTCCTCCCACATCCGCTCTAACCGAAAAGGAAGGAGTTAGACAACCTGAA
GTCTAGGTCCCTATTTATTTTTTTTAATAGTTATGTTAGTATTAAGAACGTTATTTATATTTCAAATTTT
TCTTTTTTTTCTGTACAAAGCGGCCGCCGAACCACTAGTGCACTGCAGTACACGGTTTCCTTGAAATTTT
TTTGATTCGGTAATCTCCGAACAGAAGGAAGAACGAAGGAAGGAGCACAGACTTAGATTGGTATATATAC
GCATATGTAGTGTTGAAGAAACATGAAATTGCCCAGTATTCTTAACCCAACTGCACAGAACAAAAACGTG
CAGGAAACGAAGATAAATCATGTCGAAAGCTACATATAAGGAACGTGCTGCTACTCATCCTAGTCCTGTT
GCTGCCAAGCTATTTAATATCATGCACGAAAAGCAAACAAACTTGTGTGCTTCATTGGATGTTCGTACCA
CCAAGGAATTACTGGAGTTAGTTGAAGCATTAGGTCCCAAAATTTGTTTACTAAAAACACATGTGGATAT
CTTGACTGATTTTTCCATGGAGGGCACAGTTAAGCCGCTAAAGGCATTATCCGCCAAGTACAATTTTTTA
CTCTTCGAGGACAGAAAATTTGCTGACATTGGTAATACAGTCAAATTGCAGTACTCTGCGGGTGTATACA
GAATAGCAGAATGGGCAGACATTACGAATGCACACGGTGTGGTGGGCCCAGGTATTGTTAGCGGTTTGAA
GCAGGCGGCAGAAGAAGTAACAAAGGAACCTAGAGGCCTTTTGATGTTAGCAGAATTGTCATGCAAGGGC
TCCCTATCTACTGGAGAATATACTAAGGGTACTGTTGACATTGCGAAGAGCGACAAAGATTTTGTTATCG
GCTTTATTGCTCAAAGAGACATGGGTGGAAGAGATGAAGGTTACGATTGGTTGATTATGACACCCGGTGT
GGGTTTAGATGACAAGGGAGATGCATTGGGTCAACAGTATAGAACCGTGGATGATGTGGTTTCTACAGGA
TCTGACATTATTATTGTTGGAAGAGGACTATTTGCAAAGGGAAGGGATGCTAAGGTAGAGGGTGAACGTT
ACAGAAAAGCAGGCTGGGAAGCATATTTGAGAAGATGCGGCCAGCAAAACTAAAAAACTGTATTATAAGT
AAATGCATGTATACTAAACTCACAAATTAGAGCTTCAATTTAATTATATCAGTTATTACCCGAGTAACGA
AGCATCTGTGCTTCATTTTGTAGAACAAAAATGCAACGCGAGAGCGCTAATTTTTCAAACAAAG
